>Addgene plasmid #40647 | pLKO.1-sh-mSlug-3 | depositor partial sequence | sequence record 52928 | Hairpin Sequence
CCGGCCCATATCTCTATGAAAGTTACTCGAGTAACTTTCATAGAGATATGGGTTTTTG
