>Addgene plasmid #40647 | pLKO.1-sh-mSlug-3 | addgene partial sequence | sequence record 53881 | LKO1_5 5'-GACTATCATATGCTTACCGT-3'
ATTGATTCTGGCTTTTTATCTTGTGGAAGGACGAAACACCGGCCCATATCTCTATGAAAGTTACTCGAGT
AACTTTCATAGAGATATGGGTTTTTGAATTCTCGACCTCGAGACAAATGGCAGTATTCATCCACAATTTT
AAAAGAAAAGGGGGGATTGGGGGGTACAGTGCAGGGGAAAGAATAGTAGACATAATAGCAACAGACATAC
AAACTAAAGAATTACAAAAACAAATTACAAAAATTCAAAATTTTCGGGTTTATTACAGGGACAGCAGAGA
TCCACTTTGGCCGCGGCTCGAGGGGGTTGGGGTTGCGCCTTTTCCAAGGCAGCCCTGGGTTTGCGCAGGG
ACGCGGCTGCTCTGGGCGTGGTTCCGGGAAACGCAGCGGCGCCGACCCTGGGTCTCGCACATTCTTCACG
TCCGTTCGCAGCGTCACCCGGATCTTCGCCGCTACCCTTGTGGGCCCCCCGGCGACGCTTCCTGCTCCGC
CCCTAAGTCGGGAAGGTTCCTTGCGGTTCGCGGCGTGCCGGACGTGACAAACGGAAGCCGCACGTCTCAC
TAGTACCCTCGCAGACGGACAGCGCCAGGGAGCAATGGCAGCGCGCCGACCGCGATGGGCTGTGGCCAAT
AGCGGCTGCTCAGCAGGGCGCGCCGAGAGCAGCGGCCGGGAAGGGGCGGTGCGGGAGGCGGGGTGTGGGG
CGGTAGTGTGGGCCCTGTTCCTGCCCGCGCGGTGTTCCGCATTCTGCAAGCCTCCGGAGCGCACGTCGGC
AGTCGGCTCCCTCGTTGACCGAATCACCGACCTCTCTCCCCAGGGGGATCCACCGGAGCTTACCATGACC
GAGTACAAGCCCACGGTGCGCCTCGCCACCCGCGACGACGTCCCCAGGGCCGTACGCACCCTCGCCGCCG
CGTTTCGCCGACTACCCCGCCACGCGCCACACCGTCGATCCGGACCGCCACATCGAGCGGGTTCACCGAG
CTGCAAGAACTCTTCCTCAC
