[The description below was written by a language model from this plasmid's Addgene catalogue record.]
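Description:
pLKO.1-sh-mSlug-3 is a lentiviral RNAi vector built on the pLKO.1 puro backbone (about 7 kb without insert) and designed to knock down mouse Slug (Snai2, also known as Snail2) in mammalian cells. It is propagated in bacteria under ampicillin selection, using a recombination-deficient strain, as is commonly done for lentiviral plasmids to protect their repeated LTR sequences. The copy number is not recorded. In mammalian cells, transduced or transfected populations are selected with puromycin.

The payload is a short hairpin RNA cassette, cloned by restriction enzymes between the AgeI and EcoRI sites of the backbone and driven by the human U6 promoter. U6 is an RNA polymerase III promoter well suited to producing small, defined transcripts. The hairpin carries a 21-nucleotide target sequence directed against the mouse Snai2 mRNA. Once transcribed, it is processed by the cellular RNAi machinery into a siRNA that guides degradation of the Slug transcript. The "-3" in the name suggests it is one of a set of hairpins against this gene, although the record describes only this one. The hairpin appears to derive from a commercial shRNA library clone.

As a lentiviral transfer plasmid, the construct would be co-delivered with packaging and envelope plasmids to make viral particles that stably integrate the shRNA and puromycin cassettes into target cells. The associated study examined how Slug and Sox9 cooperate to determine the mammary stem cell state, so the construct fits stable loss-of-function experiments for Slug in mouse cells. No feature table was supplied, so the backbone elements beyond the catalogue fields are not itemised here.
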