Addgene plasmid #40647: pLKO.1-sh-mSlug-3
Depositing lab: Bob Weinberg. Depositing organization: Whitehead Institute for Biomedical Research. Publication: Slug and Sox9 cooperatively determine the mammary stem cell state. Guo W, Keckesova Z, Donaher JL, Shibue T, Tischler V, Reinhardt F, Itzkovitz S, Noske A, Zurrer-Hardi U, Bell G, Tam WL, Mani SA, van Oudenaarden A, Weinberg RA. Cell. 2012 Mar 2;148(5):1015-28. 10.1016/j.cell.2012.02.008 PubMed 22385965.
Backbone
  Vector backbone: pLKO.1 puro (Addgene plasmid 8453)
  Backbone manufacturer: Weinberg lab
  Backbone size w/o insert (bp): 7032
  Vector type: Mammalian Expression, Lentiviral, RNAi
  Selectable markers: Puromycin
Growth in bacteria
  Bacterial resistance: Ampicillin, 100 μg/mL
  Growth temperature: 37°C
  Growth strain: Stbl3
  Copy number: Unknown
Gene/Insert
  Gene/Insert name: sh-mSlug-3 (alt names: Slug; shRNA against mouse Slug)
  gRNA/shRNA sequence: CCCATATCTCTATGAAAGTTA
  Species: M. musculus (mouse)
  GenBank ID: RMM3981-99015334 (Open Biosystems); NM_011415
  Entrez Gene: Snai2 (a.k.a. Slug, Slugh, Snail2)
  Promoter: hU6
  Cloning method: Restriction Enzyme; 5′ cloning site AgeI (unknown if destroyed); 3′ cloning site EcoRI (unknown if destroyed)
  Sequencing primers: 5′ LKO.1 5'
Terms and licenses: Academic/Nonprofit Terms; Industry Terms: Not Available to Industry
How to cite: pLKO.1-sh-mSlug-3 was a gift from Bob Weinberg (Addgene plasmid # 40647 ; http://n2t.net/addgene:40647 ; RRID:Addgene_40647)
